>Addgene plasmid #218660 | TMEM165 g1 LentiCRISPRv2-mCherry | addgene full sequence | sequence record 431936 | Addgene NGS Result
GTCGACGGATCGGGAGATCTCCCGATCCCCTATGGTGCACTCTCAGTACAATCTGCTCTGATGCCGCATA
GTTAAGCCAGTATCTGCTCCCTGCTTGTGTGTTGGAGGTCGCTGAGTAGTGCGCGAGCAAAATTTAAGCT
ACAACAAGGCAAGGCTTGACCGACAATTGCATGAAGAATCTGCTTAGGGTTAGGCGTTTTGCGCTGCTTC
GCGATGTACGGGCCAGATATACGCGTTGACATTGATTATTGACTAGTTATTAATAGTAATCAATTACGGG
GTCATTAGTTCATAGCCCATATATGGAGTTCCGCGTTACATAACTTACGGTAAATGGCCCGCCTGGCTGA
CCGCCCAACGACCCCCGCCCATTGACGTCAATAATGACGTATGTTCCCATAGTAACGCCAATAGGGACTT
TCCATTGACGTCAATGGGTGGAGTATTTACGGTAAACTGCCCACTTGGCAGTACATCAAGTGTATCATAT
GCCAAGTACGCCCCCTATTGACGTCAATGACGGTAAATGGCCCGCCTGGCATTATGCCCAGTACATGACC
TTATGGGACTTTCCTACTTGGCAGTACATCTACGTATTAGTCATCGCTATTACCATGGTGATGCGGTTTT
GGCAGTACATCAATGGGCGTGGATAGCGGTTTGACTCACGGGGATTTCCAAGTCTCCACCCCATTGACGT
CAATGGGAGTTTGTTTTGGCACCAAAATCAACGGGACTTTCCAAAATGTCGTAACAACTCCGCCCCATTG
ACGCAAATGGGCGGTAGGCGTGTACGGTGGGAGGTCTATATAAGCAGCGCGTTTTGCCTGTACTGGGTCT
CTCTGGTTAGACCAGATCTGAGCCTGGGAGCTCTCTGGCTAACTAGGGAACCCACTGCTTAAGCCTCAAT
AAAGCTTGCCTTGAGTGCTTCAAGTAGTGTGTGCCCGTCTGTTGTGTGACTCTGGTAACTAGAGATCCCT
CAGACCCTTTTAGTCAGTGTGGAAAATCTCTAGCAGTGGCGCCCGAACAGGGACTTGAAAGCGAAAGGGA
AACCAGAGGAGCTCTCTCGACGCAGGACTCGGCTTGCTGAAGCGCGCACGGCAAGAGGCGAGGGGCGGCG
ACTGGTGAGTACGCCAAAAATTTTGACTAGCGGAGGCTAGAAGGAGAGAGATGGGTGCGAGAGCGTCAGT
ATTAAGCGGGGGAGAATTAGATCGCGATGGGAAAAAATTCGGTTAAGGCCAGGGGGAAAGAAAAAATATA
AATTAAAACATATAGTATGGGCAAGCAGGGAGCTAGAACGATTCGCAGTTAATCCTGGCCTGTTAGAAAC
ATCAGAAGGCTGTAGACAAATACTGGGACAGCTACAACCATCCCTTCAGACAGGATCAGAAGAACTTAGA
TCATTATATAATACAGTAGCAACCCTCTATTGTGTGCATCAAAGGATAGAGATAAAAGACACCAAGGAAG
CTTTAGACAAGATAGAGGAAGAGCAAAACAAAAGTAAGACCACCGCACAGCAAGCGGCCGCTGATCTTCA
GACCTGGAGGAGGAGATATGAGGGACAATTGGAGAAGTGAATTATATAAATATAAAGTAGTAAAAATTGA
ACCATTAGGAGTAGCACCCACCAAGGCAAAGAGAAGAGTGGTGCAGAGAGAAAAAAGAGCAGTGGGAATA
GGAGCTTTGTTCCTTGGGTTCTTGGGAGCAGCAGGAAGCACTATGGGCGCAGCGTCAATGACGCTGACGG
TACAGGCCAGACAATTATTGTCTGGTATAGTGCAGCAGCAGAACAATTTGCTGAGGGCTATTGAGGCGCA
ACAGCATCTGTTGCAACTCACAGTCTGGGGCATCAAGCAGCTCCAGGCAAGAATCCTGGCTGTGGAAAGA
TACCTAAAGGATCAACAGCTCCTGGGGATTTGGGGTTGCTCTGGAAAACTCATTTGCACCACTGCTGTGC
CTTGGAATGCTAGTTGGAGTAATAAATCTCTGGAACAGATTTGGAATCACACGACCTGGATGGAGTGGGA
CAGAGAAATTAACAATTACACAAGCTTAATACACTCCTTAATTGAAGAATCGCAAAACCAGCAAGAAAAG
AATGAACAAGAATTATTGGAATTAGATAAATGGGCAAGTTTGTGGAATTGGTTTAACATAACAAATTGGC
TGTGGTATATAAAATTATTCATAATGATAGTAGGAGGCTTGGTAGGTTTAAGAATAGTTTTTGCTGTACT
TTCTATAGTGAATAGAGTTAGGCAGGGATATTCACCATTATCGTTTCAGACCCACCTCCCAACCCCGAGG
GGACCCGACAGGCCCGAAGGAATAGAAGAAGAAGGTGGAGAGAGAGACAGAGACAGATCCATTCGATTAG
TGAACGGATCGGCACTGCGTGCGCCAATTCTGCAGACAAATGGCAGTATTCATCCACAATTTTAAAAGAA
AAGGGGGGATTGGGGGGTACAGTGCAGGGGAAAGAATAGTAGACATAATAGCAACAGACATACAAACTAA
AGAATTACAAAAACAAATTACAAAAATTCAAAATTTTCGGGTTTATTACAGGGACAGCAGAGATCCAGTT
TGGTTAATTAAGGTACCGAGGGCCTATTTCCCATGATTCCTTCATATTTGCATATACGATACAAGGCTGT
TAGAGAGATAATTAGAATTAATTTGACTGTAAACACAAAGATATTAGTACAAAATACGTGACGTAGAAAG
TAATAATTTCTTGGGTAGTTTGCAGTTTTAAAATTATGTTTTAAAATGGACTATCATATGCTTACCGTAA
CTTGAAAGTATTTCGATTTCTTGGCTTTATATATCTTGTGGAAAGGACGAAACACCGTTACTGCCAATCC
CGTGCACGTTTTAGAGCTAGAAATAGCAAGTTAAAATAAGGCTAGTCCGTTATCAACTTGAAAAAGTGGC
ACCGAGTCGGTGCTTTTTTGAATTCGCTAGCTAGGTCTTGAAAGGAGTGGGAATTGGCTCCGGTGCCCGT
CAGTGGGCAGAGCGCACATCGCCCACAGTCCCCGAGAAGTTGGGGGGAGGGGTCGGCAATTGATCCGGTG
CCTAGAGAAGGTGGCGCGGGGTAAACTGGGAAAGTGATGTCGTGTACTGGCTCCGCCTTTTTCCCGAGGG
TGGGGGAGAACCGTATATAAGTGCAGTAGTCGCCGTGAACGTTCTTTTTCGCAACGGGTTTGCCGCCAGA
ACACAGGACCGGTTCTAGAGCGCTGCCACCATGGACAAGAAGTACAGCATCGGCCTGGACATCGGCACCA
ACTCTGTGGGCTGGGCCGTGATCACCGACGAGTACAAGGTGCCCAGCAAGAAATTCAAGGTGCTGGGCAA
CACCGACCGGCACAGCATCAAGAAGAACCTGATCGGAGCCCTGCTGTTCGACAGCGGCGAAACAGCCGAG
GCCACCCGGCTGAAGAGAACCGCCAGAAGAAGATACACCAGACGGAAGAACCGGATCTGCTATCTGCAAG
AGATCTTCAGCAACGAGATGGCCAAGGTGGACGACAGCTTCTTCCACAGACTGGAAGAGTCCTTCCTGGT
GGAAGAGGATAAGAAGCACGAGCGGCACCCCATCTTCGGCAACATCGTGGACGAGGTGGCCTACCACGAG
AAGTACCCCACCATCTACCACCTGAGAAAGAAACTGGTGGACAGCACCGACAAGGCCGACCTGCGGCTGA
TCTATCTGGCCCTGGCCCACATGATCAAGTTCCGGGGCCACTTCCTGATCGAGGGCGACCTGAACCCCGA
CAACAGCGACGTGGACAAGCTGTTCATCCAGCTGGTGCAGACCTACAACCAGCTGTTCGAGGAAAACCCC
ATCAACGCCAGCGGCGTGGACGCCAAGGCCATCCTGTCTGCCAGACTGAGCAAGAGCAGACGGCTGGAAA
ATCTGATCGCCCAGCTGCCCGGCGAGAAGAAGAATGGCCTGTTCGGAAACCTGATTGCCCTGAGCCTGGG
CCTGACCCCCAACTTCAAGAGCAACTTCGACCTGGCCGAGGATGCCAAACTGCAGCTGAGCAAGGACACC
TACGACGACGACCTGGACAACCTGCTGGCCCAGATCGGCGACCAGTACGCCGACCTGTTTCTGGCCGCCA
AGAACCTGTCCGACGCCATCCTGCTGAGCGACATCCTGAGAGTGAACACCGAGATCACCAAGGCCCCCCT
GAGCGCCTCTATGATCAAGAGATACGACGAGCACCACCAGGACCTGACCCTGCTGAAAGCTCTCGTGCGG
CAGCAGCTGCCTGAGAAGTACAAAGAGATTTTCTTCGACCAGAGCAAGAACGGCTACGCCGGCTACATTG
ACGGCGGAGCCAGCCAGGAAGAGTTCTACAAGTTCATCAAGCCCATCCTGGAAAAGATGGACGGCACCGA
GGAACTGCTCGTGAAGCTGAACAGAGAGGACCTGCTGCGGAAGCAGCGGACCTTCGACAACGGCAGCATC
CCCCACCAGATCCACCTGGGAGAGCTGCACGCCATTCTGCGGCGGCAGGAAGATTTTTACCCATTCCTGA
AGGACAACCGGGAAAAGATCGAGAAGATCCTGACCTTCCGCATCCCCTACTACGTGGGCCCTCTGGCCAG
GGGAAACAGCAGATTCGCCTGGATGACCAGAAAGAGCGAGGAAACCATCACCCCCTGGAACTTCGAGGAA
GTGGTGGACAAGGGCGCTTCCGCCCAGAGCTTCATCGAGCGGATGACCAACTTCGATAAGAACCTGCCCA
ACGAGAAGGTGCTGCCCAAGCACAGCCTGCTGTACGAGTACTTCACCGTGTATAACGAGCTGACCAAAGT
GAAATACGTGACCGAGGGAATGAGAAAGCCCGCCTTCCTGAGCGGCGAGCAGAAAAAGGCCATCGTGGAC
CTGCTGTTCAAGACCAACCGGAAAGTGACCGTGAAGCAGCTGAAAGAGGACTACTTCAAGAAAATCGAGT
GCTTCGACTCCGTGGAAATCTCCGGCGTGGAAGATCGGTTCAACGCCTCCCTGGGCACATACCACGATCT
GCTGAAAATTATCAAGGACAAGGACTTCCTGGACAATGAGGAAAACGAGGACATTCTGGAAGATATCGTG
CTGACCCTGACACTGTTTGAGGACAGAGAGATGATCGAGGAACGGCTGAAAACCTATGCCCACCTGTTCG
ACGACAAAGTGATGAAGCAGCTGAAGCGGCGGAGATACACCGGCTGGGGCAGGCTGAGCCGGAAGCTGAT
CAACGGCATCCGGGACAAGCAGTCCGGCAAGACAATCCTGGATTTCCTGAAGTCCGACGGCTTCGCCAAC
AGAAACTTCATGCAGCTGATCCACGACGACAGCCTGACCTTTAAAGAGGACATCCAGAAAGCCCAGGTGT
CCGGCCAGGGCGATAGCCTGCACGAGCACATTGCCAATCTGGCCGGCAGCCCCGCCATTAAGAAGGGCAT
CCTGCAGACAGTGAAGGTGGTGGACGAGCTCGTGAAAGTGATGGGCCGGCACAAGCCCGAGAACATCGTG
ATCGAAATGGCCAGAGAGAACCAGACCACCCAGAAGGGACAGAAGAACAGCCGCGAGAGAATGAAGCGGA
TCGAAGAGGGCATCAAAGAGCTGGGCAGCCAGATCCTGAAAGAACACCCCGTGGAAAACACCCAGCTGCA
GAACGAGAAGCTGTACCTGTACTACCTGCAGAATGGGCGGGATATGTACGTGGACCAGGAACTGGACATC
AACCGGCTGTCCGACTACGATGTGGACCATATCGTGCCTCAGAGCTTTCTGAAGGACGACTCCATCGACA
ACAAGGTGCTGACCAGAAGCGACAAGAACCGGGGCAAGAGCGACAACGTGCCCTCCGAAGAGGTCGTGAA
GAAGATGAAGAACTACTGGCGGCAGCTGCTGAACGCCAAGCTGATTACCCAGAGAAAGTTCGACAATCTG
ACCAAGGCCGAGAGAGGCGGCCTGAGCGAACTGGATAAGGCCGGCTTCATCAAGAGACAGCTGGTGGAAA
CCCGGCAGATCACAAAGCACGTGGCACAGATCCTGGACTCCCGGATGAACACTAAGTACGACGAGAATGA
CAAGCTGATCCGGGAAGTGAAAGTGATCACCCTGAAGTCCAAGCTGGTGTCCGATTTCCGGAAGGATTTC
CAGTTTTACAAAGTGCGCGAGATCAACAACTACCACCACGCCCACGACGCCTACCTGAACGCCGTCGTGG
GAACCGCCCTGATCAAAAAGTACCCTAAGCTGGAAAGCGAGTTCGTGTACGGCGACTACAAGGTGTACGA
CGTGCGGAAGATGATCGCCAAGAGCGAGCAGGAAATCGGCAAGGCTACCGCCAAGTACTTCTTCTACAGC
AACATCATGAACTTTTTCAAGACCGAGATTACCCTGGCCAACGGCGAGATCCGGAAGCGGCCTCTGATCG
AGACAAACGGCGAAACCGGGGAGATCGTGTGGGATAAGGGCCGGGATTTTGCCACCGTGCGGAAAGTGCT
GAGCATGCCCCAAGTGAATATCGTGAAAAAGACCGAGGTGCAGACAGGCGGCTTCAGCAAAGAGTCTATC
CTGCCCAAGAGGAACAGCGATAAGCTGATCGCCAGAAAGAAGGACTGGGACCCTAAGAAGTACGGCGGCT
TCGACAGCCCCACCGTGGCCTATTCTGTGCTGGTGGTGGCCAAAGTGGAAAAGGGCAAGTCCAAGAAACT
GAAGAGTGTGAAAGAGCTGCTGGGGATCACCATCATGGAAAGAAGCAGCTTCGAGAAGAATCCCATCGAC
TTTCTGGAAGCCAAGGGCTACAAAGAAGTGAAAAAGGACCTGATCATCAAGCTGCCTAAGTACTCCCTGT
TCGAGCTGGAAAACGGCCGGAAGAGAATGCTGGCCTCTGCCGGCGAACTGCAGAAGGGAAACGAACTGGC
CCTGCCCTCCAAATATGTGAACTTCCTGTACCTGGCCAGCCACTATGAGAAGCTGAAGGGCTCCCCCGAG
GATAATGAGCAGAAACAGCTGTTTGTGGAACAGCACAAGCACTACCTGGACGAGATCATCGAGCAGATCA
GCGAGTTCTCCAAGAGAGTGATCCTGGCCGACGCTAATCTGGACAAAGTGCTGTCCGCCTACAACAAGCA
CCGGGATAAGCCCATCAGAGAGCAGGCCGAGAATATCATCCACCTGTTTACCCTGACCAATCTGGGAGCC
CCTGCCGCCTTCAAGTACTTTGACACCACCATCGACCGGAAGAGGTACACCAGCACCAAAGAGGTGCTGG
ACGCCACCCTGATCCACCAGAGCATCACCGGCCTGTACGAGACACGGATCGACCTGTCTCAGCTGGGAGG
CGACAAGCGACCTGCCGCCACAAAGAAGGCTGGACAGGCTAAGAAGAAGAAAGATTACAAAGACGATGAC
GATAAGGGATCCGGCGCAACAAACTTCTCTCTGCTGAAACAAGCCGGAGATGTCGAAGAGAATCCTGGAC
CGGTGAGCAAGGGCGAGGAGGATAACATGGCCATCATCAAGGAGTTCATGCGCTTCAAGGTGCACATGGA
GGGCTCCGTGAACGGCCACGAGTTCGAGATCGAGGGCGAGGGCGAGGGCCGCCCCTACGAGGGCACCCAG
ACCGCCAAGCTGAAGGTGACCAAGGGTGGCCCCCTGCCCTTCGCCTGGGACATCCTGTCCCCTCAGTTCA
TGTACGGCTCCAAGGCCTACGTGAAGCACCCCGCCGACATCCCCGACTACTTGAAGCTGTCCTTCCCCGA
GGGCTTCAAGTGGGAGCGCGTGATGAACTTCGAGGACGGCGGCGTGGTGACCGTGACCCAGGACTCCTCC
CTGCAGGACGGCGAGTTCATCTACAAGGTGAAGCTGCGCGGCACCAACTTCCCCTCCGACGGCCCCGTAA
TGCAGAAGAAGACCATGGGCTGGGAGGCCTCCTCCGAGCGGATGTACCCCGAGGACGGCGCCCTGAAGGG
CGAGATCAAGCAGAGGCTGAAGCTGAAGGACGGCGGCCACTACGACGCTGAGGTCAAGACCACCTACAAG
GCCAAGAAGCCCGTGCAGCTGCCCGGCGCCTACAACGTCAACATCAAGTTGGACATCACCTCCCACAACG
AGGACTACACCATCGTGGAACAGTACGAACGCGCCGAGGGCCGCCACTCCACCGGCGGCATGGACGAGCT
GTACAAGTAAACGCGTTAAGTCGACAATCAACCTCTGGATTACAAAATTTGTGAAAGATTGACTGGTATT
CTTAACTATGTTGCTCCTTTTACGCTATGTGGATACGCTGCTTTAATGCCTTTGTATCATGCTATTGCTT
CCCGTATGGCTTTCATTTTCTCCTCCTTGTATAAATCCTGGTTGCTGTCTCTTTATGAGGAGTTGTGGCC
CGTTGTCAGGCAACGTGGCGTGGTGTGCACTGTGTTTGCTGACGCAACCCCCACTGGTTGGGGCATTGCC
ACCACCTGTCAGCTCCTTTCCGGGACTTTCGCTTTCCCCCTCCCTATTGCCACGGCGGAACTCATCGCCG
CCTGCCTTGCCCGCTGCTGGACAGGGGCTCGGCTGTTGGGCACTGACAATTCCGTGGTGTTGTCGGGGAA
ATCATCGTCCTTTCCTTGGCTGCTCGCCTGTGTTGCCACCTGGATTCTGCGCGGGACGTCCTTCTGCTAC
GTCCCTTCGGCCCTCAATCCAGCGGACCTTCCTTCCCGCGGCCTGCTGCCGGCTCTGCGGCCTCTTCCGC
GTCTTCGCCTTCGCCCTCAGACGAGTCGGATCTCCCTTTGGGCCGCCTCCCCGCGTCGACTTTAAGACCA
ATGACTTACAAGGCAGCTGTAGATCTTAGCCACTTTTTAAAAGAAAAGGGGGGACTGGAAGGGCTAATTC
ACTCCCAACGAAGACAAGATCTGCTTTTTGCTTGTACTGGGTCTCTCTGGTTAGACCAGATCTGAGCCTG
GGAGCTCTCTGGCTAACTAGGGAACCCACTGCTTAAGCCTCAATAAAGCTTGCCTTGAGTGCTTCAAGTA
GTGTGTGCCCGTCTGTTGTGTGACTCTGGTAACTAGAGATCCCTCAGACCCTTTTAGTCAGTGTGGAAAA
TCTCTAGCAGGGCCCGTTTAAACCCGCTGATCAGCCTCGACTGTGCCTTCTAGTTGCCAGCCATCTGTTG
TTTGCCCCTCCCCCGTGCCTTCCTTGACCCTGGAAGGTGCCACTCCCACTGTCCTTTCCTAATAAAATGA
GGAAATTGCATCGCATTGTCTGAGTAGGTGTCATTCTATTCTGGGGGGTGGGGTGGGGCAGGACAGCAAG
GGGGAGGATTGGGAAGACAATAGCAGGCATGCTGGGGATGCGGTGGGCTCTATGGCTTCTGAGGCGGAAA
GAACCAGCTGGGGCTCTAGGGGGTATCCCC
[124 nt withheld, positions 9411-9534]
C
[91 nt withheld, positions 9536-9626]
A
[49 nt withheld, positions 9628-9676]
CCTTTGACGTTGGAGTCCACGTTCTTT
[37 nt withheld, positions 9704-9740]
ACCCTATCTCGGTCTATTCTTTTGATTTATAAGGGATTTTGCCGATTTCGGCCTATTGGTTAAAAAATGA
GCTGATTTAACAAAAATTTAACGCGAATTAATTCTGTGGAATGTGTGTCAGTTAGGGTGTGGAAAGTCCC
CAGGCTCCCCAGCAGGCAGAAGTATGCAAAGCATGCATCTCAATTAGTCAGCAACCAGGTGTGGAAAGTC
CCCAGGCTCCCCAGCAGGCAGAAGTATGCAAAGCATGCATCTCAATTAGTCAGCAACCATAGTCCCGCCC
CTAACTCCGCCCATCCCGCCCCTAACTCCGCCCAGTTCCGCCCATTCTCCGCCCCATGGCTGACTAATTT
TTTTTATTTATGCAGAGGCCGAGGCCGCCTCTGCCTCTGAGCTATTCCAGAAGTAGTGAGGAGGCTTTTT
TGGAGGCCTAGGCTTTTGCAAAAAGCTCCCGGGAGCTTGTATATCCATTTTCGGATCTGATCAGCACGTG
TTGACAATTAATCATCGGCATAGTATATCGGCATAGTATAATACGACAAGGTGAGGAACTAAACCATGGC
CAAGTTGACCAGTGCCGTTCCGGTGCTCACCGCGCGCGACGTCGCCGGAGCGGTCGAGTTCTGGACCGAC
CGGCTCGGGTTCTCCCGGGACTTCGTGGAGGACGACTTCGCCGGTGTGGTCCGGGACGACGTGACCCTGT
TCATCAGCGCGGTCCAGGACCAGGTGGTGCCGGACAACACCCTGGCCTGGGTGTGGGTGCGCGGCCTGGA
CGAGCTGTACGCCGAGTGGTCGGAGGTCGTGTCCACGAACTTCCGGGACGCCTCCGGGCCGGCCATGACC
GAGATCGGCGAGCAGCCGTGGGGGCGGGAGTTCGCCCTGCGCGACCCGGCCGGCAACTGCGTGCACTTCG
TGGCCGAGGAGCAGGACTGACACGTGCTACGAGATTTCGATTCCACCGCCGCCTTCTATGAAAGGTTGGG
CTTCGGAATCGTTTTCCGGGACGCCGGCTGGATGATCCTCCAGCGCGGGGATCTCATGCTGGAGTTCTTC
GCCCACCCCAACTTGTTTATTGCAGCTTATAATGGTTACAAATAAAGCAATAGCATCACAAATTTCACAA
ATAAAGCATTTTTTTCACTGCATTCTAGTTGTGGTTTGTCCAAACTCATCAATGTATCTTATCATGTCTG
TATACCGTCGACCTCTAGCTAGAGCTTGGCGTAATCATGGTCATAGCTGTTTCCTGTGTGAAATTGTTAT
CCGCTCACAATTCCACACAACATACGAGCCGGAAGCATAAAGTGTAAAGCCTGGGGTGCCTAATGAGTGA
GCTAACTCACATTAATTGCGTTGCGCTCACTGCCCGCTTTCCAGTCGGGAAACCTGTCGTGCCAGCTGCA
TTAATGAATCGGCCAACGCGCGGGGAGAGGCGGTTTGCGTATTGGGCGCTCTTCCGCTTCCTCGCTCACT
GACTCGCTGCGCTCGGTCGTTCGGCTGCGGCGAGCGGTATCAGCTCACTCAAAGGCGGTAATACGGTTAT
CCACAGAATCAGGGGATAACGCAGGAAAGAACATGTGAGCAAAAGGCCAGCAAAAGGCCAGGAACCGTAA
AAAGGCCGCGTTGCTGGCGTTTTTCCATAGGCTCCGCCCCCCTGACGAGCATCACAAAAATCGACGCTCA
AGTCAGAGGTGGCGAAACCCGACAGGACTATAAAGATACCAGGCGTTTCCCCCTGGAAGCTCCCTCGTGC
GCTCTCCTGTTCCGACCCTGCCGCTTACCGGATACCTGTCCGCCTTTCTCCCTTCGGGAAGCGTGGCGCT
TTCTCATAGCTCACGCTGTAGGTATCTCAGTTCGGTGTAGGTCGTTCGCTCCAAGCTGGGCTGTGTGCAC
GAACCCCCCGTTCAGCCCGACCGCTGCGCCTTATCCGGTAACTATCGTCTTGAGTCCAACCCGGTAAGAC
ACGACTTATCGCCACTGGCAGCAGCCACTGGTAACAGGATTAGCAGAGCGAGGTATGTAGGCGGTGCTAC
AGAGTTCTTGAAGTGGTGGCCTAACTACGGCTACACTAGAAGAACAGTATTTGGTATCTGCGCTCTGCTG
AAGCCAGTTACCTTCGGAAAAAGAGTTGGTAGCTCTTGATCCGGCAAACAAACCACCGCTGGTAGCGGTG
GTTTTTTTGTTTGCAAGCAGCAGATTACGCGCAGAAAAAAAGGATCTCAAGAAGATCCTTTGATCTTTTC
TACGGGGTCTGACGCTCAGTGGAACGAAAACTCACGTTAAGGGATTTTGGTCATGAGATTATCAAAAAGG
ATCTTCACCTAGATCCTTTTAAATTAAAAATGAAGTTTTAAATCAATCTAAAGTATATATGAGTAAACTT
GGTCTGACAGTTACCAATGCTTAATCAGTGAGGCACCTATCTCAGCGATCTGTCTATTTCGTTCATCCAT
AGTTGCCTGACTCCCCGTCGTGTAGATAACTACGATACGGGAGGGCTTACCATCTGGCCCCAGTGCTGCA
ATGATACCGCGAGACCCACGCTCACCGGCTCCAGATTTATCAGCAATAAACCAGCCAGCCGGAAGGGCCG
AGCGCAGAAGTGGTCCTGCAACTTTATCCGCCTCCATCCAGTCTATTAATTGTTGCCGGGAAGCTAGAGT
AAGTAGTTCGCCAGTTAATAGTTTGCGCAACGTTGTTGCCATTGCTACAGGCATCGTGGTGTCACGCTCG
TCGTTTGGTATGGCTTCATTCAGCTCCGGTTCCCAACGATCAAGGCGAGTTACATGATCCCCCATGTTGT
GCAAAAAAGCGGTTAGCTCCTTCGGTCCTCCGATCGTTGTCAGAAGTAAGTTGGCCGCAGTGTTATCACT
CATGGTTATGGCAGCACTGCATAATTCTCTTACTGTCATGCCATCCGTAAGATGCTTTTCTGTGACTGGT
GAGTACTCAACCAAGTCATTCTGAGAATAGTGTATGCGGCGACCGAGTTGCTCTTGCCCGGCGTCAATAC
GGGATAATACCGCGCCACATAGCAGAACTTTAAAAGTGCTCATCATTGGAAAACGTTCTTCGGGGCGAAA
ACTCTCAAGGATCTTACCGCTGTTGAGATCCAGTTCGATGTAACCCACTCGTGCACCCAACTGATCTTCA
GCATCTTTTACTTTCACCAGCGTTTCTGGGTGAGCAAAAACAGGAAGGCAAAATGCCGCAAAAAAGGGAA
TAAGGGCGACACGGAAATGTTGAATACTCATACTCTTCCTTTTTCAATATTATTGAAGCATTTATCAGGG
TTATTGTCTCATGAGCGGATACATATTTGAATGTATTTAGAAAAATAAACAAATAGGGGTTCCGCGCACA
TTTCCCCGAAAAGTGCCACCTGAC
Features (pLannotate 1.2.2; 33 found; start..end, strand, type, name):
     31..83      -  misc_feature   bom (fragment): basis of mobility region from pBR322
    238..617     +  enhancer       CMV enhancer: human cytomegalovirus immediate early enhancer
    618..817     +  promoter       CMV promoter: human cytomegalovirus (CMV) immediate early promoter
    835..1015    +  LTR            5' LTR (truncated): truncated 5' long terminal repeat (LTR) from HIV-1
   1062..1187    +  misc_feature   HIV-1 Ψ: packaging signal of human immunodeficiency virus type 1
   1171..1534    +  CDS            HIV-1 gag (fragment): gag protein from human immunodeficiency virus 1; gag
   1680..1913    +  misc_feature   RRE: The Rev response element (RRE) of HIV-1 allows for Rev-dependent mRNA export from the nucleus to the cytoplasm.
   2290..2390    +  CDS            Rev (fragment): human immunodeficiency virus 1 (HIV-1) Rev protein; rev; enhances nuclear export of unspliced and incompletely spliced viral mRNAs
   2440..2557    +  misc_feature   cPPT/CTS: central polypurine tract and central termination sequence of HIV-1
   2608..2848    +  promoter       U6 promoter: RNA polymerase III promoter for human U6 snRNA
   2878..2953    +  misc_RNA       gRNA scaffold: guide RNA scaffold for the Streptococcus pyogenes CRISPR/Cas9 system
   2971..2989    +  CDS            small t antigen (fragment): SV40 (simian virus 40) small t antigen
   3015..3226    +  promoter       EF-1α core promoter: core promoter for human elongation factor EF-1α
   3251..7354    +  CDS            Cas9: Cas9 (Csn1) endonuclease from the Streptococcus pyogenes Type II CRISPR/Cas system generates RNA-guided double strand breaks in DNA
   7492..8199    +  CDS            mCherry: monomeric derivative of DsRed fluorescent protein (Shaner et al., 2004) mammalian codon-optimized
   8216..8804    +  misc_feature   WPRE: woodchuck hepatitis virus posttranscriptional regulatory element
   8855..8874    +  misc_feature   cPPT/CTS (fragment): central polypurine tract and central termination sequence of HIV-1
   8876..9109    +  LTR            3' LTR (ΔU3): self-inactivating 3' long terminal repeat (LTR) from HIV-1
   9141..9365    +  polyA_signal   bGH poly(A) signal: bovine growth hormone polyadenylation signal
   9369..9390    +  promoter       SV40 promoter (fragment): SV40 enhancer and early promoter
   9411..9839    +  rep_origin     f1 ori (sequence partly withheld): f1 bacteriophage origin of replication; arrow indicates direction of (+) strand synthesis
   9853..10182   +  promoter       SV40 promoter: SV40 enhancer and early promoter
  10230..10277   +  promoter       EM7 promoter: synthetic bacterial promoter&nbsp
  10296..10670   +  CDS            BleoR: antibiotic-binding protein; Sh ble from Streptoalloteichus hindustanus; confers resistance to bleomycin, phleomycin, and Zeocin™
  10680..10805   +  CDS            ble (fragment): BLE_KLEPN - Experimental evidence at protein level: Swiss-Prot protein existence level 1. Binding protein with a strong affinity to the bleomycin family of antibiotics. Binds to CL990; an antimitotic-antibiotic compound. From Klebsiella pneumoniae.
  10800..10921   +  polyA_signal   SV40 poly(A) signal: SV40 polyadenylation signal
  10992..11014   -  protein_bind   lac operator (fragment): The lac repressor binds to the lac operator to inhibit transcription in E. coli. This inhibition can be relieved by adding lactose or isopropyl-β-D-thiogalactopyranoside (IPTG). lac repressor encoded by lacI
  11018..11048   -  promoter       lac promoter: promoter for the E. coli lac operon
  11063..11084   -  protein_bind   CAP binding site: CAP binding activates transcription in the presence of cAMP. E. coli catabolite activator protein
  11097..11189   -  CDS            lacI (fragment): lac repressor; lacI; The lac repressor binds to the lac operator to inhibit transcription in E. coli. This inhibition can be relieved by adding lactose or isopropyl-β-D-thiogalactopyranoside (IPTG).
  11372..11960   -  rep_origin     ori: high-copy-number ColE1/pMB1/pBR322/pUC origin of replication
  12131..12991   -  CDS            AmpR: β-lactamase; bla; confers resistance to ampicillin, carbenicillin, and related antibiotics
  12992..13096   -  promoter       AmpR promoter: bla
