[The description below was written by a language model from this plasmid's Addgene catalogue record and pLannotate feature annotations shown in this document.]
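Description:
TMEM165 g1 LentiCRISPRv2-mCherry is an all-in-one lentiviral CRISPR/Cas9 plasmid for knocking out human TMEM165 (also known as TPARL or TMPT27) in mammalian cells. It is built on the LentiCRISPRv2-mCherry backbone and is about 13.1 kb according to the full-sequence record. In bacteria it is maintained through a high-copy ColE1/pUC-type origin with ampicillin resistance (AmpR under its own bla promoter). An f1 origin is also annotated. Outside the viral transfer region there is an SV40/EM7-driven BleoR cassette with an SV40 poly(A) signal, although the catalogue lists only mCherry as the marker for mammalian cells.

The transfer cassette has a third-generation, self-inactivating layout. A CMV enhancer/promoter fused to a truncated HIV-1 5' LTR drives genomic RNA production in packaging cells. It is followed by the Ψ packaging signal with a gag fragment, the RRE for Rev-dependent nuclear export, and the cPPT/CTS. The cassette ends with a WPRE that boosts transcript expression, a ΔU3 3' LTR and, just beyond it, a bGH poly(A) signal.

Two expression units sit within this frame. A human U6 (Pol III) promoter transcribes the TMEM165-targeting spacer, designated guide 1, joined to the Streptococcus pyogenes gRNA scaffold. An EF-1α core promoter drives S. pyogenes Cas9 followed downstream by mCherry. The linker between these two coding sequences is not annotated in the feature table.

Transduced cells therefore express the guide, the nuclease and a red fluorescent marker from one integrated provirus, so edited populations can be identified or sorted by fluorescence rather than by drug selection. The associated work concerns proteomic profiling of cellular responses to NLRP3 agonists.
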