Addgene plasmid #218660: TMEM165 g1 LentiCRISPRv2-mCherry
Purpose: Knockout vector for human TMEM165
Depositing lab: Wade Harper. Depositing organization: Harvard Medical School. Publication: Spatiotemporal proteomic profiling of cellular responses to NLRP3 agonists. Hollingsworth LR, Veeraraghavan P, Paulo JA, Harper JW. bioRxiv 2024.04.19.590338 10.1101/2024.04.19.590338.
Backbone
  Vector backbone: LentiCRISPRv2-mCherry (Addgene Plasmid #99154)
  Vector type: Mammalian Expression, Lentiviral, CRISPR
  Selectable markers: mCherry
Growth in bacteria
  Bacterial resistance: Ampicillin, 100 μg/mL
  Growth temperature: 30°C
  Growth strain: NEB Stable
  Copy number: High Copy
Gene/Insert
  Gene/Insert name: TMEM165
  gRNA/shRNA sequence: TTACTGCCAATCCCGTGCAC
  Species: H. sapiens (human)
  Entrez Gene: TMEM165 (a.k.a. TPARL, TMPT27)
  Cloning method: Unknown
  Sequencing primers: 5′ hU6-F (5'-GAGGGCCTATTTCCCATGATT-3')
Terms and licenses: Academic/Nonprofit Terms; Industry Terms: Not Available to Industry
Depositor comments: Additional data, code, and other details related to this work (Hollingsworth et al. 2024) are available at https://harperlab.pubpub.org/pub/nlrp3/.
How to cite: TMEM165 g1 LentiCRISPRv2-mCherry was a gift from Wade Harper (Addgene plasmid # 218660 ; http://n2t.net/addgene:218660 ; RRID:Addgene_218660)
